>Addgene plasmid #81064 | pENTR221 UBR5 ∆PABC | depositor full sequence | sequence record 153738 | pENTR221 UBR5 ∆PABC Sequence
CTTTCCTGCGTTATCCCCTGATTCTGTGGATAACCGTATTACCGCCTTTGAGTGAGCTGATACCGCTCGC
CGCAGCCGAACGACCGAGCGCAGCGAGTCAGTGAGCGAGGAAGCGGAAGAGCGCCCAATACGCAAACCGC
CTCTCCCCGCGCGTTGGCCGATTCATTAATGCAGCTGGCACGACAGGTTTCCCGACTGGAAAGCGGGCAG
TGAGCGCAACGCAATTAATACGCGTACCGCTAGCCAGGAAGAGTTTGTAGAAACGCAAAAAGGCCATCCG
TCAGGATGGCCTTCTGCTTAGTTTGATGCCTGGCAGTTTATGGCGGGCGTCCTGCCCGCCACCCTCCGGG
CCGTTGCTTCACAACGTTCAAATCCGCTCCCGGCGGATTTGTCCTACTCAGGAGAGCGTTCACCGACAAA
CAACAGATAAAACGAAAGGCCCAGTCTTCCGACTGAGCCTTTCGTTTTATTTGATGCCTGGCAGTTCCCT
ACTCTCGCGTTAACGCTAGCATGGATGTTTTCCCAGTCACGACGTTGTAAAACGACGGCCAGTCTTAAGC
TCGGGCCCCAAATAATGATTTTATTTTGACTGATAGTGACCTGTTCGTTGCAACAAATTGATGAGCAATG
CTTTTTTATAATGCCAACTTTGTACAAAAAAGCAGGCTTCCGGACCATGACGTCCATCCATTTCGTGGTT
CACCCGCTGCCGGGCACCGAGGACCAGCTCAATGACAGGTTACGAGAAGTTTCTGAGAAGCTGAACAAAT
ATAATTTAAACAGCCACCCCCCTTTGAATGTATTGGAACAGGCTACTATTAAACAGTGTGTGGTGGGACC
AAATCATGCTGCCTTTCTTCTTGAGGATGGTAGAGTTTGCAGGATTGGTTTTTCAGTACAGCCAGACAGA
TTGGAATTGGGTAAACCTGATAATAATGATGGGTCAAAGTTGAACAGCAACTCGGGGGCAGGGAGGACGT
CAAGGCCTGGTAGGACAAGCGACTCTCCATGGTTTCTCTCAGGTTCTGAGACTCTAGGCAGGCTGGCAGG
CAACACCTTAGGAAGCCGCTGGAGTTCTGGAGTGGGTGGAAGTGGTGGAGGATCCTCTGGTAGGTCATCA
GCTGGAGCTCGAGATTCCCGCCGGCAGACTCGAGTTATTCGGACAGGACGGGATCGAGGGTCTGGGCTTT
TGGGCAGTCAGCCCCAGCCAGTTATTCCAGCATCTGTCATTCCAGAGGAGCTGATTTCACAGGCCCAAGT
TGTTTTACAAGGCAAATCCAGAAGTGTCATTATTCGAGAACTTCAGAGAACAAATCTTGATGTGAACCTT
GCTGTAAATAATTTACTTAGCCGGGATGATGAAGATGGAGATGATGGGGATGATACAGCCAGCGAATCTT
ATTTGCCTGGAGAGGATCTTATGTCTCTCCTTGATGCCGACATTCATTCTGCCCACCCAAGTGTCATTAT
TGATGCAGATGCCATGTTTTCTGAAGACATTAGCTATTTTGGTTACCCTTCTTTTCGTCGTTCATCACTT
TCCAGGCTAGGCTCATCTCGAGTTCTCCTTCTTCCCTTAGAGAGAGACTCTGAGCTGTTGCGTGAACGTG
AATCCGTTTTACGTTTACGTGAACGAAGGTGGCTTGATGGAGCCTCATTTGATAATGAAAGGGGTTCTAC
CAGCAAGGAAGGAGAGCCAAACTTGGATAAGAAGAATACACCTGTTCAAAGTCCAGTATCTCTAGGAGAA
GATTTGCAGTGGTGGCCTGATAAGGATGGAACAAAATTCATCTGTATTGGGGCTCTGTATTCTGAACTTC
TGGCTGTCAGCAGTAAAGGAGAACTTTATCAGTGGAAATGGAGTGAATCTGAGCCTTACAGAAATGCCCA
GAATCCTTCATTACATCATCCACGAGCAACATTTTTGGGGTTAACCAATGAAAAGATAGTCCTCCTGTCT
GCAAATAGCATAAGAGCAACTGTAGCTACAGAAAATAACAAGGTTGCTACATGGGTGGATGAAACTTTAA
GTTCTGTGGCTTCTAAATTAGAGCACACTGCTCAGACTTACTCTGAACTTCAAGGAGAGCGGATAGTTTC
TTTACATTGCTGTGCCCTTTACACCTGCGCTCAGCTGGAAAACAGTTTATATTGGTGGGGTGTAGTTCCT
TTTAGTCAAAGGAAGAAAATGTTAGAGAAAGCTAGAGCAAAAAATAAAAAGCCTAAATCCAGTGCTGGTA
TTTCTTCAATGCCGAACATCACTGTTGGTACCCAGGTATGCTTGAGAAATAATCCTCTTTATCATGCTGG
AGCAGTTGCATTTTCAATTAGTGCTGGGATTCCTAAAGTTGGTGTCTTAATGGAGTCAGTTTGGAATATG
AATGACAGCTGTAGATTTCAACTTAGATCTCCTGAAAGCTTGAAAAACATGGAAAAAGCTAGCAAAACTA
CTGAAGCTAAGCCTGAAAGTAAGCAGGAGCCAGTGAAAACAGAAATGGGTCCTCCACCATCTCCAGCATC
CACGTGTAGTGATGCATCCTCAATTGCCAGCAGTGCATCAATGCCATACAAACGACGACGGTCAACCCCT
GCACCAAAAGAAGAGGAAAAGGTGAATGAAGAGCAGTGGTCTCTTCGGGAAGTGGTTTTTGTGGAAGATG
TCAAGAATGTTCCTGTTGGCAAGGTGCTAAAAGTAGATGGTGCCTATGTTGCTGTAAAATTTCCAGGAAC
CTCCAGTAATACTAACTGTCAGAACAGCTCTGGTCCAGATGCTGACCCTTCTTCTCTCCTGCAGGATTGT
AGGTTACTTAGAATTGATGAATTGCAGGTTGTCAAAACTGGTGGAACACCGAAGGTTCCCGACTGTTTCC
AAAGGACTCCTAAAAAGCTTTGTATACCTGAAAAAACAGAAATATTAGCAGTGAATGTAGATTCCAAAGG
TGTTCATGCTGTTCTGAAGACTGGAAATTGGGTGCGATACTGTATCTTTGATCTTGCTACAGGAAAAGCA
GAACAGGAAAATAATTTTCCTACAAGCAGCATTGCTTTCCTTGGTCAGAATGAGAGGAATGTAGCCATTT
TCACTGCTGGACAGGAATCTCCCATTATTCTTCGAGATGGAAATGGTACCATCTACCCAATGGCCAAAGA
TTGCATGGGAGGAATAAGGGATCCCGATTGGCTGGATCTTCCACCTATTAGTAGTCTTGGAATGGGTGTG
CATTCTTTAATAAATCTTCCTGCCAATTCAACAATCAAAAAGAAAGCTGCTGTTATCATCATGGCTGTAG
AGAAACAAACCTTAATGCAACACATTCTGCGCTGTGACTATGAGGCCTGTCGACAATATCTAATGAATCT
TGAGCAAGCGGTTGTTTTAGAGCAGAATCTACAGATGCTGCAGACATTCATCAGCCACAGATGTGATGGA
AATCGAAATATTTTGCATGCTTGTGTATCAGTTTGCTTTCCAACCAGCAATAAAGAAACTAAAGAAGAAG
AGGAAGCGGAGCGTTCTGAAAGAAATACATTTGCAGAAAGGCTTTCTGCTGTTGAGGCCATTGCAAATGC
AATATCAGTTGTTTCAAGTAATGGCCCAGGTAATCGGGCTGGATCATCAAGTAGCCGAAGTTTGAGATTA
CGGGAAATGATGAGACGTTCGTTGAGAGCAGCTGGTTTGGGTAGACATGAAGCTGGAGCTTCATCCAGTG
ACCACCAGGATCCAGTTTCACCCCCCATAGCTCCCCCTAGTTGGGTTCCTGACCCTCCTGCGATGGATCC
TGATGGTGACATTGATTTTATCCTGGCCCCCGCTGTGGGATCTCTTACCACAGCAGCAACCGGTACTGGT
CAAGGACCAAGCACCTCCACTATTCCAGGTCCTTCCACAGAGCCATCTGTAGTAGAATCCAAGGATCGAA
AGGCGAATGCTCATTTTATATTGAAATTGTTATGTGACAGTGTGGTTCTCCAGCCCTATCTACGAGAACT
TCTTTCTGCCAAGGATGCAAGAGGGATGACCCCATTTATGTCAGCTGTAAGTGGCCGAGCTTATCCTGCT
GCAATTACCATCTTAGAAACTGCTCAGAAAATTGCAAAAGCTGAAATATCCTCAAGTGAAAAAGAGGAAG
ATGTATTCATGGGAATGGTTTGCCCATCAGGTACCAACCCTGATGACTCTCCTTTATATGTTTTATGTTG
TAATGACACTTGCAGTTTTACATGGACTGGAGCAGAGCACATTAACCAGGATATTTTTGAGTGTCGAACT
TGTGGCTTGCTGGAGTCACTGTGTTGTTGTACGGAATGTGCAAGGGTTTGTCATAAAGGTCATGATTGCA
AACTCAAACGGACATCACCAACAGCCTACTGTGATTGTTGGGAGAAATGTAAATGTAAAACTCTTATTGC
TGGACAGAAATCTGCTCGTCTTGATCTACTTTATCGCCTGCTCACTGCTACTAATCTGGTTACTCTGCCA
AACAGCAGGGGAGAGCACCTCTTACTATTCTTAGTACAGACAGTCGCAAGGCAGACGGTGGAGCATTGTC
AATACAGGCCACCTCGAATCAGGGAAGATCGTAACCGAAAAACAGCCAGTCCTGAAGATTCAGATATGCC
AGATCATGATTTAGAGCCTCCAAGATTTGCCCAGCTTGCATTGGAGCGTGTTCTACAGGACTGGAATGCC
TTGAAATCTATGATTATGTTTGGGTCGCAGGAGAATAAAGACCCTCTTAGTGCCAGCAGTAGAATAGGCC
ATCTTTTGCCAGAAGAGCAAGTATACCTCAATCAGCAAAGTGGCACAATTCGGCTGGACTGTTTCACTCA
TTGCCTTATAGTTAAGTGTACAGCAGATATTTTGCTTTTAGATACTCTACTAGGTACACTAGTGAAAGAA
CTCCAAAACAAATATACACCTGGACGTAGAGAAGAAGCTATTGCTGTGACAATGAGGTTTCTACGTTCAG
TGGCAAGAGTTTTTGTTATTCTGAGTGTGGAAATGGCTTCATCCAAAAAGAAAAACAACTTTATTCCACA
GCCAATTGGAAAATGCAAGCGTGTATTCCAAGCATTGCTACCTTACGCTGTGGAAGAATTGTGCAACGTA
GCAGAGTCACTGATTGTTCCTGTCAGAATGGGGATTGCTCGTCCAACTGCACCATTTACCCTGGCTAGTA
CTAGCATAGATGCCATGCAGGGCAGTGAAGAATTATTTTCAGTGGAACCACTACCACCACGACCATCATC
TGATCAGTCTAGCAGCTCCAGTCAGTCTCAGTCATCCTACATCATCAGGAATCCACAGCAGAGGCGCATC
AGCCAGTCACAGCCCGTTCGGGGCAGAGATGAAGAACAGGATGATATTGTTTCAGCAGATGTGGAAGAGG
TTGAGGTGGTGGAGGGTGTGGCTGGAGAAGAGGATCATCATGATGAACAGGAAGAACACGGGGAAGAAAA
TGCTGAGGCAGAGGGACAACATGATGAGCATGATGAAGACGGGAGTGATATGGAGCTGGACTTGTTAGCA
GCAGCTGAAACAGAAAGTGATAGTGAAAGTAACCACAGCAACCAAGATAATGCTAGTGGGCGCAGAAGCG
TTGTCACTGCAGCAACTGCTGGTTCAGAAGCAGGAGCAAGCAGTGTTCCTGCCTTCTTTTCTGAAGATGA
TTCTCAATCGAATGACTCAAGTGATTCTGATAGCAGTAGTAGTCAGAGTGACGACATAGAACAGGAGACC
TTTATGCTTGATGAGCCATTAGAAAGAACCACAAATAGCTCCCATGCCAATGGTGCTGCCCAAGCTCCCC
GTTCAATGCAGTGGGCTGTCCGCAACACCCAGCATCAGCGAGCAGCCAGTACAGCCCCTTCCAGTACATC
TACACCAGCAGCAAGTTCAGCGGGTTTGATTTATATTGATCCTTCAAACTTACGCCGGAGTGGTACCATC
AGTACAAGTGCTGCAGCTGCAGCAGCTGCTTTGGAAGCTAGCAACGCCAGCAGTTACCTAACATCTGCAA
GCAGTTTAGCCAGGGCTTACAGCATTGTCATTAGACAAATCTCGGACTTGATGGGCCTTATTCCTAAGTA
TAATCACCTAGTATACTCTCAGATTCCAGCAGCTGTGAAATTGACTTACCAAGATGCAGTAAACTTACAG
AACTATGTAGAAGAAAAGCTTATTCCCACTTGGAACTGGATGGTCAGTATTATGGATTCTACTGAAGCTC
AATTACGTTATGGTTCTGCATTAGCATCTGCTGGTGATCCTGGACATCCAAATCATCCTCTTCACGCTTC
TCAGAATTCAGCGAGAAGAGAGAGGATGACTGCGCGAGAAGAAGCTAGCTTACGAACACTTGAAGGCAGA
CGACGTGCCACCTTGCTTAGCGCCCGTCAAGGAATGATGTCTGCACGAGGAGACTTCCTAAATTATGCTC
TGTCTCTAATGCGGTCTCATAATGATGAGCATTCTGATGTTCTTCCAGTTTTGGATGTTTGCTCATTGAA
GCATGTGGCATATGTTTTTCAAGCACTTATATACTGGATTAAGGCAATGAATCAGCAGACAACATTGGAT
ACACCTCAACTAGAACGCAAAAGGACGCGAGAACTCTTGGAACTGGGTATTGATAATGAAGATTCAGAAC
ATGAAAATGATGATGACACCAATCAAAGTGCTACTTTGAATGATAAGGATGATGACTCTCTTCCTGCAGA
AACTGGCCAAAACCATCCATTTTTCCGACGTTCAGACTCCATGACATTCCTTGGGTGTATACCCCCAAAT
CCATTTGAAGTGCCTCTGGCTGAAGCCATCCCCTTGGCTGATCAGCCACATCTGTTGCAGCCAAATGCTA
GAAAGGAGGATCTTTTTGGCCGTCCAAGTCAGGGTCTTTATTCTTCATCTGCCAGTAGTGGGAAATGTTT
AATGGAGGTTACAGTGGATAGAAACTGCCTAGAGGTTCTTCCAACAAAAATGTCTTATGCTGCCAATCTG
AAAAATGTAATGAACATGCAAAACCGGCAAAAAAAAGAAGGGGAAGAACAGCCCGTGCTGCCAGAAGAAA
CTGAGAGTTCAAAACCAGGGCCATCTGCTCATGATCTTGCTGCACAATTAAAAAGTAGCTTACTAGCAGA
AATAGGACTTACTGAAAGTGAAGGGCCACCTCTCACATCTTTCAGGCCACAGTGTAGCTTTATGGGAATG
GTTATTTCCCATGATATGCTGCTAGGACGTTGGCGCCTTTCTTTAGAACTGTTCGGCAGGGTATTCATGG
AAGATGTTGGAGCAGAACCTGGATCAATCCTAACTGAATTGGGTGGTTTTGAGGTAAAAGAATCAAAATT
CCGCAGAGAAATGGAAAAACTGAGAAACCAGCAGTCAAGAGATTTGTCACTAGAGGTTGATCGGGATCGA
GATCTTCTCATTCAGCAGACTATGAGGCAGCTTAACAATCACTTTGGTCGAAGATGTGCTACTACACCAA
TGGCTGTACACAGAGTAAAAGTCACATTTAAGGATGAGCCAGGAGAGGGCAGTGGTGTAGCACGAAGTTT
TTATACAGCCATTGCACAAGCATTTTTATCAAATGAAAAATTGCCAAATCTAGAGTGTATCCAAAATGCC
AACAAAGGCACCCACACAAGTTTAATGCAGAGATTAAGGAACCGAGGAGAGAGAGACCGGGAAAGGGAGA
GAGAAAGGGAAATGAGGAGGAGTAGTGGTTTGCGAGCAGGTTCTCGGAGGGACCGGGATAGAGACTTTAG
AAGACAGCTTTCCATCGACACTAGGCCCTTTAGACCAGCCTCTGAAGGGAATCCTAGCGATGATCCTGAG
CCTTTGCCAGCACATCGGCAGGCACTTGGAGAGAGGCTTGCCCCTCGTGTACAAGCAATGCAACCAGCAT
TTGCAAGTGCCATCACTGGCATGTTGTTGGAATTATCCCCAGCTCAGCTGCTTCTCCTTCTAGCAAGTGA
GGATTCTCTGAGAGCAAGAGTGGATGAGGCCATGGAACTCATTATTGCACATGGACGGGAAAATGGAGCT
GATAGTATCCTGGATCTTGGATTAGTAGACTCCTCAGAAAAGGTACAGCAGGAAAACCGAAAGCGCCATG
GCTCTAGTCGAAGTGTAGTAGATATGGATTTAGATGATACAGATGATGGTGATGACAATGCCCCTTTGTT
TTACCAACCTGGGAAAAGAGGATTTTATACTCCAAGGCCTGGCAAGAACACAGAAGCAAGGTTGAATTGT
TTCAGAAACATTGGCAGGATTCTTGGACTATGTCTGTTACAGAATGAACTCTGTCCTATCACATTGAATA
GACATGTAATTAAAGTATTGCTTGGTAGAAAAGTCAATTGGCATGATTTTGCTTTTTTTGATCCTGTAAT
GTATGAGAGTTTGCGGCAACTAATCCTCGCGTCTCAGAGTTCAGATGCTGATGCTGTTTTCTCAGCAATG
GATTTGGCATTTGCAATTGACCTGTGTAAAGAAGAAGGTGGAGGACAGGTTGAACTCATTCCTAATGGTG
TAAATATACCAGTCACTCCACAGAATGTATATGAGTATGTGCGGAAATACGCAGAACACAGAATGTTGGT
AGTTGCAGAACAGCCCTTACATGCAATGAGGAAAGGTCTACTAGATGTGCTTCCAAAAAATTCATTAGAA
GATTTAACGGCAGAAGATTTTAGGCTTTTGGTAAATGGCTGCGGTGAAGTCAATGTGCAAATGCTGATCA
GTTTTACCTCTTTCAATGATGAATCAGGAGAAAATGCTGAGAAGCTTCTGCAGTTCAAGCGTTGGTTCTG
GTCAATAGTAGAGAAGATGAGCATGACAGAACGACAAGATCTTGTTTACTTTTGGACATCAAGCCCATCA
CTGCCAGCCAGTGAAGAAGGATTCCAGCCTATGCCCTCAATCACAATAAGACCACCAGATGACCAACATC
TTCCTACTGCAAATACTTGCATTTCTCGACTTTACGTCCCACTCTATTCCTCTAAACAGATTCTCAAACA
GAAATTGTTACTCGCCATTAAGACCAAGAATTTTGGTTTTGTGTAGCCGCGGACCCAGCTTTCTTGTACA
AAGTTGGCATTATAAGAAAGCATTGCTTATCAATTTGTTGCAACGAACAGGTCACTATCAGTCAAAATAA
AATCATTATTTGCCATCCAGCTGATATCCCCTATAGTGAGTCGTATTACATGGTCATAGCTGTTTCCTGG
CAGCTCTGGCCCGTGTCTCAAAATCTCTGATGTTACATTGCACAAGATAAAATAATATCATCATGAACAA
TAAAACTGTCTGCTTACATAAACAGTAATACAAGGGGTGTTATGAGCCATATTCAACGGGAAACGTCGAG
GCCGCGATTAAATTCCAACATGGATGCTGATTTATATGGGTATAAATGGGCTCGCGATAATGTCGGGCAA
TCAGGTGCGACAATCTATCGCTTGTATGGGAAGCCCGATGCGCCAGAGTTGTTTCTGAAACATGGCAAAG
GTAGCGTTGCCAATGATGTTACAGATGAGATGGTCAGACTAAACTGGCTGACGGAATTTATGCCTCTTCC
GACCATCAAGCATTTTATCCGTACTCCTGATGATGCATGGTTACTCACCACTGCGATCCCCGGAAAAACA
GCATTCCAGGTATTAGAAGAATATCCTGATTCAGGTGAAAATATTGTTGATGCGCTGGCAGTGTTCCTGC
GCCGGTTGCATTCGATTCCTGTTTGTAATTGTCCTTTTAACAGCGATCGCGTATTTCGTCTCGCTCAGGC
GCAATCACGAATGAATAACGGTTTGGTTGATGCGAGTGATTTTGATGACGAGCGTAATGGCTGGCCTGTT
GAACAAGTCTGGAAAGAAATGCATAAACTTTTGCCATTCTCACCGGATTCAGTCGTCACTCATGGTGATT
TCTCACTTGATAACCTTATTTTTGACGAGGGGAAATTAATAGGTTGTATTGATGTTGGACGAGTCGGAAT
CGCAGACCGATACCAGGATCTTGCCATCCTATGGAACTGCCTCGGTGAGTTTTCTCCTTCATTACAGAAA
CGGCTTTTTCAAAAATATGGTATTGATAATCCTGATATGAATAAATTGCAGTTTCATTTGATGCTCGATG
AGTTTTTCTAATCAGAATTGGTTAATTGGTTGTAACACTGGCAGAGCATTACGCTGACTTGACGGGACGG
CGCAAGCTCATGACCAAAATCCCTTAACGTGAGTTACGCGTCGTTCCACTGAGCGTCAGACCCCGTAGAA
AAGATCAAAGGATCTTCTTGAGATCCTTTTTTTCTGCGCGTAATCTGCTGCTTGCAAACAAAAAAACCAC
CGCTACCAGCGGTGGTTTGTTTGCCGGATCAAGAGCTACCAACTCTTTTTCCGAAGGTAACTGGCTTCAG
CAGAGCGCAGATACCAAATACTGTTCTTCTAGTGTAGCCGTAGTTAGGCCACCACTTCAAGAACTCTGTA
GCACCGCCTACATACCTCGCTCTGCTAATCCTGTTACCAGTGGCTGCTGCCAGTGGCGATAAGTCGTGTC
TTACCGGGTTGGACTCAAGACGATAGTTACCGGATAAGGCGCAGCGGTCGGGCTGAACGGGGGGTTCGTG
CACACAGCCCAGCTTGGAGCGAACGACCTACACCGAACTGAGATACCTACAGCGTGAGCTATGAGAAAGC
GCCACGCTTCCCGAAGGGAGAAAGGCGGACAGGTATCCGGTAAGCGGCAGGGTCGGAACAGGAGAGCGCA
CGAGGGAGCTTCCAGGGGGAAACGCCTGGTATCTTTATAGTCCTGTCGGGTTTCGCCACCTCTGACTTGA
GCGTCGATTTTTGTGATGCTCGTCAGGGGGGCGGAGCCTATGGAAAAACGCCAGCAACGCGGCCTTTTTA
CGGTTCCTGGCCTTTTGCTGGCCTTTTGCTCACATGTT
Features (pLannotate 1.2.2; 10 found; start..end, strand, type, name):
    121..213     +  CDS            lacI (fragment): lac repressor; lacI; The lac repressor binds to the lac operator to inhibit transcription in E. coli. This inhibition can be relieved by adding lactose or isopropyl-β-D-thiogalactopyranoside (IPTG).
    268..295     -  terminator     rrnB T2 terminator: transcription terminator T2 from the E. coli rrnB gene
    427..470     +  terminator     rrnB T1 terminator: Escherichia coli rrnB; transcription terminator T1 from the E. coli rrnB gene
    517..553     -  CDS            lacZα (fragment): LacZα fragment of β-galactosidase; lacZ fragment
    569..668     +  protein_bind   attL1: mutant version of attL; recombination site for the Gateway® LR reaction LR Clonase™
    677..9073    +  CDS            UBR5: UBR5_HUMAN - Also known as EDD, EDD1, HYD, KIAA0896. Experimental evidence at protein level: Swiss-Prot protein existence level 1. E3 ubiquitin-protein ligase which is a component of the N-end rule pathway. Recognizes and binds to proteins bearing specific N- terminal residues that are destabilizing according to the N-end rule, leading to their ubiquitination and subsequent degradation (By similarity). Involved in maturation and/or transcriptional regulation of mRNA by activating CDK9 by polyubiquitination. May play a role in control of cell cycle progression. May have tumor suppressor functio
   9083..9182    -  protein_bind   attL2: mutant version of attL; recombination site for the Gateway® LR reaction LR Clonase™
   9200..9218    -  promoter       T7 promoter: promoter for bacteriophage T7 RNA polymerase
   9352..10161   +  CDS            KanR: aminoglycoside phosphotransferase; aph(3')-Ia; confers resistance to kanamycin in bacteria or G418 (Geneticin®) in eukaryotes
  10308..10896   +  rep_origin     ori: high-copy-number ColE1/pMB1/pBR322/pUC origin of replication
