[The description below was written by a language model from this plasmid's Addgene catalogue record and pLannotate feature annotations shown in this document.]
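Description:
pENTR221 UBR5 ∆PABC is a Gateway entry clone built on the Invitrogen pDONR221 backbone, carrying a full-length human UBR5 (also known as EDD, EDD1, hHYD or DD5) coding sequence. The plasmid is about 11 kb in total, of which roughly 8.4 kb is insert. It is a bacterial cloning vector only, maintained in E. coli through a high-copy ColE1/pUC-type origin and selected with kanamycin via an aminoglycoside phosphotransferase (KanR) gene. The record lists no promoter for the insert, which is consistent with its role as a shuttle intermediate rather than an expression construct. The only promoter annotated is a T7 promoter lying outside attL2 and pointing back toward the insert on the antisense strand. rrnB T1 and T2 terminators sit upstream of attL1, where they insulate the cloned sequence from read-through transcription from the backbone. Small lacI and lacZα fragments are backbone remnants.

The UBR5 open reading frame is flanked by attL1 and attL2 sites, so it can be moved directionally by an LR Clonase reaction into any attR-containing destination vector that supplies the desired promoter, tags or delivery system. UBR5 is an E3 ubiquitin ligase associated with the N-end rule pathway. This version carries two alanine substitutions, Y2402A and K2415A, which the depositor designates ∆PABC. Despite the delta notation, the record therefore describes point mutations in an otherwise full-length protein, not a domain deletion. The cDNA was derived from an earlier pEGFP-C1 EDD plasmid, and the mutant region was introduced by restriction cloning using XbaI and SacII. The associated publication concerns UBR5 regulation of centriolar satellite stability and primary cilia, which suggests that the clone serves to generate mutant UBR5 expression constructs for comparison with the wild-type protein.
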