Addgene plasmid #81064: pENTR221 UBR5 ∆PABC
Purpose: Gateway entry vector encoding full length UBR5 Y2402A/K2415A (∆PABC)
Depositing lab: Darren Saunders. Depositing organization: Garvan Institute of Medical Research. Publication: The E3 ubiquitin ligase UBR5 regulates centriolar satellite stability and primary cilia. Shearer RF, Frikstad KM, McKenna J, McCloy RA, Deng N, Burgess A, Stokke T, Patzke S, Saunders DN. Mol Biol Cell. 2018 May 9:mbcE17040248. doi: 10.1091/mbc.E17-04-0248. PubMed 29742019.
Backbone
  Vector backbone: pDONR221
  Backbone manufacturer: Invitrogen
  Backbone size w/o insert (bp): 2522
  Total vector size (bp): 10958
  Vector type: Cloning
Growth in bacteria
  Bacterial resistance: Kanamycin, 50 μg/mL
  Growth temperature: 37°C
  Growth strain: DH5alpha
  Copy number: Unknown
Gene/Insert
  Gene/Insert name: Ubiquitin protein ligase E3 component N-recognin 5 (UBR5) ∆PABC (alt name: EDD, EDD1, hHYD, DD5)
  Species: H. sapiens (human)
  Insert size (bp): 8436
  Mutation: Y2402A and K2415A (bp t7204g, a7205c, t7206c, a7243g, a7244c and a7245c)
  Entrez Gene: UBR5 (a.k.a. DD5, EDD, EDD1, HYD, NEDSBH)
  Promoter: N/A
  Cloning method: Restriction Enzyme; 5′ cloning site XbaI (unknown if destroyed); 3′ cloning site SacII (unknown if destroyed)
  Sequencing primers: 5′ M13 Forward; 3′ M13 Reverse
Resource information
  A portion of this plasmid was derived from a plasmid made by: cDNA derived from pEGFP-C1 EDD (already submitted to addgene: https://www.addgene.org/37190/)
Terms and licenses: Academic/Nonprofit Terms; Industry Terms: Not Available to Industry
How to cite: pENTR221 UBR5 ∆PABC was a gift from Darren Saunders (Addgene plasmid # 81064 ; http://n2t.net/addgene:81064 ; RRID:Addgene_81064)
