>Addgene plasmid #81064 | pENTR221 UBR5 ∆PABC | addgene partial sequence | sequence record 157410 | M13-F20 5'-TGTAAAACGACGGCCAGT-3'
ATGATTTTATTTTGACTGATAGTGACCTGTTCGTTGCAACAAATTGATGAGCAATGCTTTTTTATAATGC
CAACTTTGTACAAAAAAGCAGGCTTCCGGACCATGACGTCCATCCATTTCGTGGTTCACCCGCTGCCGGG
CACCGAGGACCAGCTCAATGACAGGTTACGAGAAGTTTCTGAGAAGCTGAACAAATATAATTTAAACAGC
CACCCCCCTTTGAATGTATTGGAACAGGCTACTATTAAACAGTGTGTGGTGGGACCAAATCATGCTGCCT
TTCTTCTTGAGGATGGTAGAGTTTGCAGGATTGGTTTTTCAGTACAGCCAGACAGATTGGAATTGGGTAA
ACCTGATAATAATGATGGGTCAAAGTTGAACAGCAACTCGGGGGCAGGGAGGACGTCAAGGCCTGGTAGG
ACAAGCGACTCTCCATGGTTTCTCTCAGGTTCTGAGACTCTAGGCAGGCTGGCAGGCAACACCTTAGGAA
GCCGCTGGAGTTCTGGAGTGGGTGGAAGTGGTGGAGGATCCTCTGGTAGGTCATCAGCTGGAGCTCGAGA
TTCCCGCCGGCAGACTCGAGTTATTCGGACAGGACGGGATCGAGGGTCTGGGCTTTTGGGCAGTCAGCCC
CAGCCAGTTATTCCAGCATCTGTCATTCCAGAGGAGCTGATTTCACAGGCCCAAGTTGTTTTACAAGGCA
AATCCAGAAGTGTCATTATTCGAGAACTTCAGAGAACAAATCTTGATGTGAACCTTGCTGTAAATAATTT
ACTTAGCCGGGATGATGAAGATGGAGATGATGGGGATGATACAGCCAGCGAATCTTATTTGCCTGGAGAG
GATCTTATGTCTCTCCTTGATGCCGACATTCATTCTGCCCACCCAAGTGTCATTATTGATGCAGATGCCA
TGTTTTCTGAAGACATTAGCTATTTTGGTTACCCTTCTTTTCGTCGTTCATCACTTTCCAGGCTAGGCTC
ATCTCGAGTTCTCCTTCTTCCCTTAGAGAGAGACTCTGAGCTGTTGCGTGAACGTGAATCCGTTTTACGT
T
