>Addgene plasmid #81064 | pENTR221 UBR5 ∆PABC | addgene partial sequence | sequence record 157411 | M13-Rev 5'-CAGGAAACAGCTATGACC-3'
GGGATATCAGCTGGATGGCAAATAATGATTTTATTTTGACTGATAGTGACCTGTTCGTTGCAACAAATTG
ATAAGCAATGCTTTCTTATAATGCCAACTTTGTACAAGAAAGCTGGGTCCGCGGCTACACAAAACCAAAA
TTCTTGGTCTTAATGGCGAGTAACAATTTCTGTTTGAGAATCTGTTTAGAGGAATAGAGTGGGACGTAAA
GTCGAGAAATGCAAGTATTTGCAGTAGGAAGATGTTGGTCATCTGGTGGTCTTATTGTGATTGAGGGCAT
AGGCTGGAATCCTTCTTCACTGGCTGGCAGTGATGGGCTTGATGTCCAAAAGTAAACAAGATCTTGTCGT
TCTGTCATGCTCATCTTCTCTACTATTGACCAGAACCAACGCTTGAACTGCAGAAGCTTCTCAGCATTTT
CTCCTGATTCATCATTGAAAGAGGTAAAACTGATCAGCATTTGCACATTGACTTCACCGCAGCCATTTAC
CAAAAGCCTAAAATCTTCTGCCGTTAAATCTTCTAATGAATTTTTTGGAAGCACATCTAGTAGACCTTTC
CTCATTGCATGTAAGGGCTGTTCTGCAACTACCAACATTCTGTGTTCTGCGTATTTCCGCACATACTCAT
ATACATTCTGTGGAGTGACTGGTATATTTACACCATTAGGAATGAGTTCAACCTGTCCTCCACCTTCTTC
TTTACACAGGTCAATTGCAAATGCCAAATCCATTGCTGAGAAAACAGCATCAGCATCTGAACTCTGAGAC
GCGAGGATTAGTTGCCGCAAACTCTCATACATTACAGGATCAAAAAAAGCAAAATCATGCCAATTGACTT
TTCTACCAAGCAATACTTTAATTACATGTCTATTCAATGTGATAGGACAGAGTTCATTCTGTAACAGACA
TAGTCCAAGAATCCTGCCAATGTTTCTGAAACAATTCAACCTTGCTTCTGTGTTCTTGCCAGGCCTTGGA
GTATAAAA
