>Addgene plasmid #81064 | pENTR221 UBR5 ∆PABC | addgene partial sequence | sequence record 158809 | hUBR5-R2 5'-TTCGGTTTTCCTGCTGTACC-3'
AGATCCAGGATACTATCAGCTCCATTTTCCCGTCCATGTGCAATAATGAGTTCCATGGCCTCATCCACTC
TTGCTCTCAGAGAATCCTCACTTGCTAGAAGGAGAAGCAGCTGAGCTGGGGATAATTCCAACAACATGCC
AGTGATGGCACTTGCAAATGCTGGTTGCATTGCTTGTACACGAGGGGCAAGCCTCTCTCCAAGTGCCTGC
CGATGTGCTGGCAAAGGCTCAGGATCATCGCTAGGATTCCCTTCAGAGGCTGGTCTAAAGGGCCTAGTGT
CGATGGAAAGCTGTCTTCTAAAGTCTCTATCCCGGTCCCTCCGAGAACCTGCTCGCAAACCACTACTCCT
CCTCATTTCCCTTTCTCTCTCCCTTTCCCGGTCTCTCTCTCCTCGGTTCCTTAATCTCTGCATTAAACTT
GTGTGGGTGCCTTTGTTGGCATTTTGGATACACTCTAGATTTGGCAATTTTTCATTTGATAAAAATGCTT
GTGCAATGGCTGTATAAAAACTTCGTGCTACACCACTGCCCTCTCCTGGCTCATCCTTAAATGTGACTTT
TACTCTGTGTACAGCCATTGGTGTAGTAGCACATCTTCGACCAAAGTGATTGTTAAGCTGCCTCATAGTC
TGCTGAATGAGAAGATCTCGATCCCGATCAACCTCTAGTGACAAATCTCTTGACTGCTGGTTTCTCA
